Addgene plasmid #47455: LITE2.0 pAAV_hSyn_NLS(alpha-imp)-CRY2PHR-NLS-VP64_2A_GFP_WPRE_bGHpA
Purpose: LITE2.0 CRY2PHR-VP64. Changes from LITE1.0: N-terminal alpha-importin nuclear localization sequence. Synapsin promoter for neuronal expression.
Depositing lab: Feng Zhang. Depositing organization: Broad Institute. Publication: Optical control of mammalian endogenous transcription and epigenetic states. Konermann S, Brigham MD, Trevino A, Hsu PD, Heidenreich M, Le Cong, Platt RJ, Scott DA, Church GM, Zhang F. Nature. 2013 Jul 23. doi: 10.1038/nature12466. PubMed 23877069.
Backbone
  Vector backbone: pAAV_hSyn_WPRE_bGHpA
  Backbone manufacturer: Zhang Lab
  Backbone size w/o insert (bp): 4280
  Total vector size (bp): 6818
  Vector type: Mammalian Expression, AAV
Growth in bacteria
  Bacterial resistance: Ampicillin, 100 μg/mL
  Growth temperature: 37°C
  Growth strain: Stbl3
  Copy number: High Copy
Gene/Insert
  Gene/Insert name: NLS(alpha-imp)-CRY2PHR-NLS-VP64
  Species: Synthetic
  Insert size (bp): 2538
  Promoter: hSyn human synapsin (mammalian neuronal expression)
  Tag / fusion protein: 2A_GFP (C terminal on insert)
  Cloning method: Unknown
  Sequencing primers: 5′ multiple
Terms and licenses: Academic/Nonprofit Terms; Industry Terms: Not Available to Industry
How to cite: LITE2.0 pAAV_hSyn_NLS(alpha-imp)-CRY2PHR-NLS-VP64_2A_GFP_WPRE_bGHpA was a gift from Feng Zhang (Addgene plasmid # 47455 ; http://n2t.net/addgene:47455 ; RRID:Addgene_47455)
