[The description below was written by a language model from this plasmid's Addgene catalogue record and pLannotate feature annotations shown in this document.]
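Description:
LITE2.0 pAAV_hSyn_NLS(alpha-imp)-CRY2PHR-NLS-VP64_2A_GFP_WPRE_bGHpA is a 6.8 kb AAV transfer plasmid for mammalian, neuron-directed expression, built on a pAAV_hSyn_WPRE_bGHpA backbone. In bacteria it replicates from a high-copy ColE1/pUC-type origin and is selected with ampicillin through the bla gene. An M13/f1-type phage origin is also annotated. The expression cassette is flanked by AAV2 inverted terminal repeats, which allow the intervening DNA to be packaged into recombinant AAV particles. The automated annotation detects a full-length ITR downstream and only short ITR fragments upstream. This is common for these repeat-rich elements and fits with the recorded use of a recombination-deficient strain.

The human synapsin I promoter drives a synthetic 2.5 kb open reading frame. It encodes the photolyase homology region of Arabidopsis cryptochrome 2 (CRY2PHR), preceded by an N-terminal nuclear localization signal and followed by a second NLS and the VP64 transcriptional activation domain, which consists of tandem VP16 minimal activation repeats. The record calls the N-terminal signal alpha-importin-derived, whereas the annotation tool labels that position as the bipartite nucleoplasmin NLS. A 2A peptide then links EGFP, so that GFP is produced as a separate protein marking transduced cells. WPRE and the bovine growth hormone polyadenylation signal enhance transcript processing and expression.

The construct is the CRY2PHR-VP64 effector half of the second-generation LITE system for optical control of endogenous transcription. Blue light induces CRY2 to bind its partner CIB1, which would be supplied on a separate construct, recruiting the activator to a target site. According to the record, the change from LITE1.0 is the added N-terminal NLS.
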