Features (pLannotate 1.2.2; 18 found; start..end, strand, type, name):
     12..39      +  repeat_region  AAV2 ITR (fragment): inverted terminal repeat of adeno-associated virus serotype 2 inverted
     68..95      +  repeat_region  AAV2 ITR (fragment): inverted terminal repeat of adeno-associated virus serotype 2 inverted
    181..628     +  promoter       hSyn promoter: human synapsin I promoter; confers neuron-specific expression (Kügler et al., 2003)
    651..698     +  CDS            nucleoplasmin NLS: bipartite nuclear localization signal from nucleoplasmin
    699..2192    +  CDS            CRY2 (fragment): CRY2_ARATH - Also known as PHH1 From Arabidopsis thaliana (Mouse-ear cress).
   2364..2380    +  CDS            VP96 (fragment): 6 tandem repeats of the minimal activation domain of herpes simplex virus VP16 (Cheng et al., 2013)
   2469..3185    +  CDS            EGFP: the original enhanced GFP (Yang et al., 1996) mammalian codon-optimized
   3186..3210    +  misc_feature   MCS (fragment): pBluescript multiple cloning site
   3210..3798    +  misc_feature   WPRE: woodchuck hepatitis virus posttranscriptional regulatory element
   3846..4053    +  polyA_signal   bGH poly(A) signal: bovine growth hormone polyadenylation signal
   4082..4222    +  repeat_region  AAV2 ITR: inverted terminal repeat of adeno-associated virus serotype 2 inverted
   4227..4277    -  misc_feature   bom (fragment): basis of mobility region from pBR322
   4296..4676    +  rep_origin     M13 ori (sequence partly withheld): M13 bacteriophage origin of replication; arrow indicates direction of (+) strand synthesis
   4752..4801    -  misc_feature   bom (fragment): basis of mobility region from pBR322
   4903..4938    -  CDS            rop (fragment): Rop protein, which maintains plasmids at low copy number; rop
   5033..5137    +  promoter       AmpR promoter: bla
   5138..5998    +  CDS            AmpR: β-lactamase; bla; confers resistance to ampicillin, carbenicillin, and related antibiotics
   6169..6757    +  rep_origin     ori: high-copy-number ColE1/pMB1/pBR322/pUC origin of replication
>Addgene plasmid #47455 | LITE2.0 pAAV_hSyn_NLS(alpha-imp)-CRY2PHR-NLS-VP64_2A_GFP_WPRE_bGHpA | depositor full sequence | sequence record 69627 | LITE2.0 pAAV_hSyn_NLS(alpha-imp)-CRY2PHR-NLS-VP64_2A_GFP_WPRE_bGHpA sequence 6818 bps
CCTGCAGGCAGCTGCGCGCTCGCTCGCTCACTGAGGCCGCCCGGGCGTCGGGCGACCTTTGGTCGCCCGG
CCTCAGTGAGCGAGCGAGCGCGCAGAGAGGGAGTGGCCAACTCCATCACTAGGGGTTCCTGCGGCCGCAC
GCGTTGTACAGTGTCTAGACTGCAGAGGGCCCTGCGTATGAGTGCAAGTGGGTTTTAGGACCAGGATGAG
GCGGGGTGGGGGTGCCTACCTGACGACCGACCCCGACCCACTGGACAAGCACCCAACCCCCATTCCCCAA
ATTGCGCATCCCCTATCAGAGAGGGGGAGGGGAAACAGGATGCGGCGAGGCGCGTGCGCACTGCCAGCTT
CAGCACCGCGGACAGTGCCTTCGCCCCCGCCTGGCGGCGCGCGCCACCGCCGCCTCAGCACTGAAGGCGC
GCTGACGTCACTCGCCGGTCCCCCGCAAACTCCCCTTCCCGGCCACCTTGGTCGCGTCCGCGCCGCCGCC
GGCCCAGCCGGACCGCACCACGCGAGGCGCGAGATAGGGGGGCACGGGCGCGACCATCTGCGCTGCGGCG
CCGGCGACTCAGCGCTGCCTCAGTCTGCGGTGGGCAGCGGAGGAGTCGTGTCGTGCCTGAGAGCGCAGTC
GAGAAGGATCCGCCACCATGAAAAGGCCGGCGGCCACGAAAAAGGCCGGCCAGGCAAAAAAGAAAAAGAA
GATGGACAAAAAGACGATTGTGTGGTTTAGACGTGACCTTCGCATTGAGGACAACCCTGCGTTGGCAGCG
GCAGCGCATGAAGGTTCGGTATTCCCTGTCTTTATCTGGTGTCCCGAAGAGGAGGGGCAATTCTATCCCG
GTCGCGCGTCCCGATGGTGGATGAAACAGTCGCTCGCACATCTTAGCCAGTCGTTGAAGGCGCTCGGCTC
TGATCTGACGCTCATCAAAACACACAATACAATTTCTGCCATTCTGGATTGCATTAGGGTGACTGGTGCC
ACCAAAGTTGTGTTCAATCACCTTTATGATCCCGTAAGCCTGGTCAGGGATCATACAGTAAAAGAGAAAC
TTGTAGAGAGGGGAATCAGCGTCCAATCGTACAATGGGGACTTGTTGTATGAACCGTGGGAAATCTATTG
TGAGAAAGGCAAACCTTTCACTTCCTTCAATTCGTACTGGAAGAAATGCCTCGACATGTCCATCGAGTCA
GTCATGCTGCCGCCACCTTGGAGACTTATGCCCATTACTGCTGCGGCAGAGGCGATCTGGGCTTGCAGCA
TCGAAGAACTTGGTCTGGAAAACGAAGCGGAAAAACCCAGTAACGCGCTCCTGACGCGAGCGTGGTCGCC
AGGCTGGTCGAATGCTGATAAGCTCCTTAATGAGTTTATCGAGAAACAGTTGATCGACTATGCGAAGAAT
AGCAAGAAGGTGGTGGGAAATTCCACTTCCCTCCTGTCGCCGTATCTCCACTTTGGGGAGATTAGCGTGA
GGCATGTGTTCCAATGTGCGCGGATGAAGCAAATCATTTGGGCTCGCGACAAAAACTCTGAAGGAGAGGA
GTCTGCCGATTTGTTTTTGAGAGGAATCGGCCTTAGGGAGTATTCACGATACATCTGCTTCAACTTTCCG
TTTACACATGAACAATCCCTCCTCAGCCACCTCCGCTTCTTTCCGTGGGACGCGGACGTGGACAAATTCA
AGGCCTGGCGGCAGGGGCGCACGGGATACCCGTTGGTGGATGCGGGTATGAGAGAGCTGTGGGCAACGGG
TTGGATGCACAACCGTATTCGAGTCATCGTTAGTAGCTTTGCCGTTAAGTTCCTCTTGTTGCCCTGGAAA
TGGGGGATGAAATACTTTTGGGACACGCTTCTGGATGCGGACTTGGAGTGCGATATTCTTGGGTGGCAGT
ACATTTCGGGTTCCATCCCTGACGGGCATGAACTTGACCGATTGGATAACCCTGCACTGCAAGGAGCAAA
GTACGACCCGGAGGGAGAATACATCAGGCAGTGGCTCCCAGAGCTGGCCCGTCTGCCCACCGAGTGGATT
CACCACCCGTGGGATGCTCCCCTGACCGTCCTTAAAGCCTCAGGGGTCGAATTGGGGACGAATTACGCGA
AACCCATCGTCGATATTGACACCGCACGAGAATTGCTGGCGAAAGCCATCTCAAGAACACGCGAAGCGCA
GATTATGATCGGAGCAGCGCCGGCTAGCCCCAAGAAGAAGAGAAAGGTGGAGGCCAGCGGTTCCGGACGG
GCTGACGCATTGGACGATTTTGATCTGGATATGCTGGGAAGTGACGCCCTCGATGATTTTGACCTTGACA
TGCTTGGTTCGGATGCCCTTGATGACTTTGACCTCGACATGCTCGGCAGTGACGCCCTTGATGATTTCGA
CCTGGACATGCTGATTAACTCTAGAGGCAGTGGAGAGGGCAGAGGAAGTCTGCTAACATGCGGTGACGTC
GAGGAGAATCCTGGCCCAGTGAGCAAGGGCGAGGAGCTGTTCACCGGGGTGGTGCCCATCCTGGTCGAGC
TGGACGGCGACGTAAACGGCCACAAGTTCAGCGTGTCCGGCGAGGGCGAGGGCGATGCCACCTACGGCAA
GCTGACCCTGAAGTTCATCTGCACCACCGGCAAGCTGCCCGTGCCCTGGCCCACCCTCGTGACCACCCTG
ACCTACGGCGTGCAGTGCTTCAGCCGCTACCCCGACCACATGAAGCAGCACGACTTCTTCAAGTCCGCCA
TGCCCGAAGGCTACGTCCAGGAGCGCACCATCTTCTTCAAGGACGACGGCAACTACAAGACCCGCGCCGA
GGTGAAGTTCGAGGGCGACACCCTGGTGAACCGCATCGAGCTGAAGGGCATCGACTTCAAGGAGGACGGC
AACATCCTGGGGCACAAGCTGGAGTACAACTACAACAGCCACAACGTCTATATCATGGCCGACAAGCAGA
AGAACGGCATCAAGGTGAACTTCAAGATCCGCCACAACATCGAGGACGGCAGCGTGCAGCTCGCCGACCA
CTACCAGCAGAACACCCCCATCGGCGACGGCCCCGTGCTGCTGCCCGACAACCACTACCTGAGCACCCAG
TCCGCCCTGAGCAAAGACCCCAACGAGAAGCGCGATCACATGGTCCTGCTGGAGTTCGTGACCGCCGCCG
GGATCACTCTCGGCATGGACGAGCTGTACAAGTAAGAATTCGATATCAAGCTTATCGATAATCAACCTCT
GGATTACAAAATTTGTGAAAGATTGACTGGTATTCTTAACTATGTTGCTCCTTTTACGCTATGTGGATAC
GCTGCTTTAATGCCTTTGTATCATGCTATTGCTTCCCGTATGGCTTTCATTTTCTCCTCCTTGTATAAAT
CCTGGTTGCTGTCTCTTTATGAGGAGTTGTGGCCCGTTGTCAGGCAACGTGGCGTGGTGTGCACTGTGTT
TGCTGACGCAACCCCCACTGGTTGGGGCATTGCCACCACCTGTCAGCTCCTTTCCGGGACTTTCGCTTTC
CCCCTCCCTATTGCCACGGCGGAACTCATCGCCGCCTGCCTTGCCCGCTGCTGGACAGGGGCTCGGCTGT
TGGGCACTGACAATTCCGTGGTGTTGTCGGGGAAATCATCGTCCTTTCCTTGGCTGCTCGCCTATGTTGC
CACCTGGATTCTGCGCGGGACGTCCTTCTGCTACGTCCCTTCGGCCCTCAATCCAGCGGACCTTCCTTCC
CGCGGCCTGCTGCCGGCTCTGCGGCCTCTTCCGCGTCTTCGCCTTCGCCCTCAGACGAGTCGGATCTCCC
TTTGGGCCGCCTCCCCGCATCGATACCGAGCGCTGCTCGAGCTAGAGCTCGCTGATCAGCCTCGACTGTG
CCTTCTAGTTGCCAGCCATCTGTTGTTTGCCCCTCCCCCGTGCCTTCCTTGACCCTGGAAGGTGCCACTC
CCACTGTCCTTTCCTAATAAAATGAGGAAATTGCATCGCATTGTCTGAGTAGGTGTCATTCTATTCTGGG
GGGTGGGGTGGGGCAGGACAGCAAGGGGGAGGATTGGGAAGACAATAGCAGGCATGCTGGGGAGGTAACC
ACGTGCGGACCGAGCGGCCGCAGGAACCCCTAGTGATGGAGTTGGCCACTCCCTCTCTGCGCGCTCGCTC
GCTCACTGAGGCCGGGCGACCAAAGGTCGCCCGACGCCCGGGCTTTGCCCGGGCGGCCTCAGTGAGCGAG
CGAGCGCGCAGCTGCCTGCAGGGGCGCCTGATGCGGTATTTTCTCCTTACGCATCTGTGCGGTATTCACA
CCGCATA
[142 nt withheld, positions 4278-4419]
C
[141 nt withheld, positions 4421-4561]
CCTTTGACGTTGGAGTCCACGTTCTTT
[37 nt withheld, positions 4589-4625]
ACCCTATCTCGGGCTATTCTTTTGATTTATAAGGGATTTTGCCGATTTCGGCCTATTGGTTAAAAAATGA
GCTGATTTAACAAAAATTTAACGCGAATTTTAACAAAATATTAACGTTTACAATTTTATGGTGCACTCTC
AGTACAATCTGCTCTGATGCCGCATAGTTAAGCCAGCCCCGACACCCGCCAACACCCGCTGACGCGCCCT
GACGGGCTTGTCTGCTCCCGGCATCCGCTTACAGACAAGCTGTGACCGTCTCCGGGAGCTGCATGTGTCA
GAGGTTTTCACCGTCATCACCGAAACGCGCGAGACGAAAGGGCCTCGTGATACGCCTATTTTTATAGGTT
AATGTCATGATAATAATGGTTTCTTAGACGTCAGGTGGCACTTTTCGGGGAAATGTGCGCGGAACCCCTA
TTTGTTTATTTTTCTAAATACATTCAAATATGTATCCGCTCATGAGACAATAACCCTGATAAATGCTTCA
ATAATATTGAAAAAGGAAGAGTATGAGTATTCAACATTTCCGTGTCGCCCTTATTCCCTTTTTTGCGGCA
TTTTGCCTTCCTGTTTTTGCTCACCCAGAAACGCTGGTGAAAGTAAAAGATGCTGAAGATCAGTTGGGTG
CACGAGTGGGTTACATCGAACTGGATCTCAACAGCGGTAAGATCCTTGAGAGTTTTCGCCCCGAAGAACG
TTTTCCAATGATGAGCACTTTTAAAGTTCTGCTATGTGGCGCGGTATTATCCCGTATTGACGCCGGGCAA
GAGCAACTCGGTCGCCGCATACACTATTCTCAGAATGACTTGGTTGAGTACTCACCAGTCACAGAAAAGC
ATCTTACGGATGGCATGACAGTAAGAGAATTATGCAGTGCTGCCATAACCATGAGTGATAACACTGCGGC
CAACTTACTTCTGACAACGATCGGAGGACCGAAGGAGCTAACCGCTTTTTTGCACAACATGGGGGATCAT
GTAACTCGCCTTGATCGTTGGGAACCGGAGCTGAATGAAGCCATACCAAACGACGAGCGTGACACCACGA
TGCCTGTAGCAATGGCAACAACGTTGCGCAAACTATTAACTGGCGAACTACTTACTCTAGCTTCCCGGCA
ACAATTAATAGACTGGATGGAGGCGGATAAAGTTGCAGGACCACTTCTGCGCTCGGCCCTTCCGGCTGGC
TGGTTTATTGCTGATAAATCTGGAGCCGGTGAGCGTGGAAGCCGCGGTATCATTGCAGCACTGGGGCCAG
ATGGTAAGCCCTCCCGTATCGTAGTTATCTACACGACGGGGAGTCAGGCAACTATGGATGAACGAAATAG
ACAGATCGCTGAGATAGGTGCCTCACTGATTAAGCATTGGTAACTGTCAGACCAAGTTTACTCATATATA
CTTTAGATTGATTTAAAACTTCATTTTTAATTTAAAAGGATCTAGGTGAAGATCCTTTTTGATAATCTCA
TGACCAAAATCCCTTAACGTGAGTTTTCGTTCCACTGAGCGTCAGACCCCGTAGAAAAGATCAAAGGATC
TTCTTGAGATCCTTTTTTTCTGCGCGTAATCTGCTGCTTGCAAACAAAAAAACCACCGCTACCAGCGGTG
GTTTGTTTGCCGGATCAAGAGCTACCAACTCTTTTTCCGAAGGTAACTGGCTTCAGCAGAGCGCAGATAC
CAAATACTGTCCTTCTAGTGTAGCCGTAGTTAGGCCACCACTTCAAGAACTCTGTAGCACCGCCTACATA
CCTCGCTCTGCTAATCCTGTTACCAGTGGCTGCTGCCAGTGGCGATAAGTCGTGTCTTACCGGGTTGGAC
TCAAGACGATAGTTACCGGATAAGGCGCAGCGGTCGGGCTGAACGGGGGGTTCGTGCACACAGCCCAGCT
TGGAGCGAACGACCTACACCGAACTGAGATACCTACAGCGTGAGCTATGAGAAAGCGCCACGCTTCCCGA
AGGGAGAAAGGCGGACAGGTATCCGGTAAGCGGCAGGGTCGGAACAGGAGAGCGCACGAGGGAGCTTCCA
GGGGGAAACGCCTGGTATCTTTATAGTCCTGTCGGGTTTCGCCACCTCTGACTTGAGCGTCGATTTTTGT
GATGCTCGTCAGGGGGGCGGAGCCTATGGAAAAACGCCAGCAACGCGGCCTTTTTACGGTTCCTGGCCTT
TTGCTGGCCTTTTGCTCACATGT
