>Addgene plasmid #47455 | LITE2.0 pAAV_hSyn_NLS(alpha-imp)-CRY2PHR-NLS-VP64_2A_GFP_WPRE_bGHpA | addgene partial sequence | sequence record 72308 | WPRE-R 5'-CATAGCGTAAAAGGAGCAACA-3'
AGTCAATCTTTCACAAATTTTGTAATCCAGAGGTTGATTATCGATAAGCTTGATATCGAATTCTTACTTG
TACAGCTCGTCCATGCCGAGAGTGATCCCGGCGGCGGTCACGAACTCCAGCAGGACCATGTGATCGCGCT
TCTCGTTGGGGTCTTTGCTCAGGGCGGACTGGGTGCTCAGGTAGTGGTTGTCGGGCAGCAGCACGGGGCC
GTCGCCGATGGGGGTGTTCTGCTGGTAGTGGTCGGCGAGCTGCACGCTGCCGTCCTCGATGTTGTGGCGG
ATCTTGAAGTTCACCTTGATGCCGTTCTTCTGCTTGTCGGCCATGATATAGACGTTGTGGCTGTTGTAGT
TGTACTCCAGCTTGTGCCCCAGGATGTTGCCGTCCTCCTTGAAGTCGATGCCCTTCAGCTCGATGCGGTT
CACCAGGGTGTCGCCCTCGAACTTCACCTCGGCGCGGGTCTTGTAGTTGCCGTCGTCCTTGAAGAAGATG
GTGCGCTCCTGGACGTAGCCTTCGGGCATGGCGGACTTGAAGAAGTCGTGCTGCTTCATGTGGTCGGGGT
AGCGGCTGAAGCACTGCACGCCGTAGGTCAGGGTGGTCACGAGGGTGGGCCAGGGCACGGGCAGCTTGCC
GGTGGTGCAGATGAACTTCAGGGTCAGCTTGCCGTAGGTGGCATCGCCCTCGCCCTCGCCGGACACGCTG
AACTTGTGGCCGTTTACGTCGCCGTCCAGCTCGACCAGGATGGGCACCACCCCGGTGAACAGCTCCTCGC
CCTTGCTCACTGGGCCAGGATTCTCCTCGACGTCACCGCATGTTAGCAGACTTCCTCTGCCCTCTCCACT
GCCTCTAGAGTTAATCAGCATGTCCAGGTCGAAATCATCAAGGGCGTCACTGCCGAGCATGTCGAGGTCA
AAGTCATCAAGGGCATCCGAACCAAGCATGTCAAGGTCAAAATCATCGAGGGCGTCACTTCCCAGCATAT
CCAGA
