>Addgene plasmid #47455 | LITE2.0 pAAV_hSyn_NLS(alpha-imp)-CRY2PHR-NLS-VP64_2A_GFP_WPRE_bGHpA | addgene partial sequence | sequence record 72310 | EGFP-N 5'-CGTCGCCGTCCAGCTCGACCAG-3'
CGGTGAACAGCTCCTCGCCCTTGCTCACTGGGCCAGGATTCTCCTCGACGTCACCGCATGTTAGCAGACT
TCCTCTGCCCTCTCCACTGCCTCTAGAGTTAATCAGCATGTCCAGGTCGAAATCATCAAGGGCGTCACTG
CCGAGCATGTCGAGGTCAAAGTCATCAAGGGCATCCGAACCAAGCATGTCAAGGTCAAAATCATCGAGGG
CGTCACTTCCCAGCATATCCAGATCAAAATCGTCCAATGCGTCAGCCCGTCCGGAACCGCTGGCCTCCAC
CTTTCTCTTCTTCTTGGGGCTAGCCGGCGCTGCTCCGATCATAATCTGCGCTTCGCGTGTTCTTGAGATG
GCTTTCGCCAGCAATTCTCGTGCGGTGTCAATATCGACGATGGGTTTCGCGTAATTCGTCCCCAATTCGA
CCCCTGAGGCTTTAAGGACGGTCAGGGGAGCATCCCACGGGTGGTGAATCCACTCGGTGGGCAGACGGGC
CAGCTCTGGGAGCCACTGCCTGATGTATTCTCCCTCCGGGTCGTACTTTGCTCCTTGCAGTGCAGGGTTA
TCCAATCGGTCAAGTTCATGCCCGTCAGGGATGGAACCCGAAATGTACTGCCACCCAAGAATATCGCACT
CCAAGTCCGCATCCAGAAGCGTGTCCCAAAAGTATTTCATCCCCCATTTCCAGGGCAACAAGAGGAACTT
AACGGCAAAGCTACTAACGATGACTCGAATACGGTTGTGCATCCAACCCGTTGCCCACAGCTCTCTCATA
CCC
