>Addgene plasmid #47455 | LITE2.0 pAAV_hSyn_NLS(alpha-imp)-CRY2PHR-NLS-VP64_2A_GFP_WPRE_bGHpA | addgene partial sequence | sequence record 72314 | hSyn1pro-F 5'-gcaagtgggttttaggacca-3'
GGTGCCTACCTGACGACCGACCCCGACCCACTGGACAAGCACCCAACCCCCATTCCCCAAATTGCGCATC
CCCTATCAGAGAGGGGGAGGGGAAACAGGATGCGGCGAGGCGCGTGCGCACTGCCAGCTTCAGCACCGCG
GACAGTGCCTTCGCCCCCGCCTGGCGGCGCGCGCCACCGCCGCCTCAGCACTGAAGGCGCGCTGACGTCA
CTCGCCGGTCCCCCGCAAACTCCCCTTCCCGGCCACCTTGGTCGCGTCCGCGCCGCCGCCGGCCCAGCCG
GACCGCACCACGCGAGGCGCGAGATAGGGGGGCACGGGCGCGACCATCTGCGCTGCGGCGCCGGCGACTC
AGCGCTGCCTCAGTCTGCGGTGGGCAGCGGAGGAGTCGTGTCGTGCCTGAGAGCGCAGTCGAGAAGGATC
CGCCACCATGAAAAGGCCGGCGGCCACGAAAAAGGCCGGCCAGGCAAAAAAGAAAAAGAAGATGGACAAA
AAGACGATTGTGTGGTTTAGACGTGACCTTCGCATTGAGGACAACCCTGCGTTGGCAGCGGCAGCGCATG
AAGGTTCGGTATTCCCTGTCTTTATCTGGTGTCCCGAAGAGGAGGGGCAATTCTATCCCGGTCGCGCGTC
CCGATGGTGGATGAAACAGTCGCTCGCACATCTTAGCCAGTCGTTGAAGGCGCTCGGCTCTGATCTGACG
CTCATCAAAACACACAATACAATTTCTGCCATTCTGGATTGCATTAGGGTGACTGGTGCCACCAAAGTTG
TGTTCAATCACCTTTATGATCCCGTAAGCCTGGTCAGGGATCATACAGTAAAAGAGAAACTTGTAGAGAG
GGGAATCAGCGTCCAATCGTACAATGGGGACTTGTTGTATGAACCGTGGGAAATCTATTGTGAGAAAGGC
AAACCTTTCACTTCCTTCAATTCGTACTGGAAGAAATGCCTCGACATGTCCATCGAGTCAGTCATGCTGC
CGCCACCTTGG
